>Addgene plasmid #82913 | pDONR223_ARAF_p.S214F_p.D429A | addgene full sequence | sequence record 161695 | Addgene NGS Result
GGCAGTTCCCTACTCTCGCGTTAACGCTAGCATGGATGTTTTCCCAGTCACGACGTTGTAAAACGACGGC
CAGTCTTAAGCTCGGGCCCCAAATAATGATTTTATTTTGACTGATAGTGACCTGTTCGTTGCAACAAATT
GATGAGCAATGCTTTTTTATAATGCCAACTTTGTACAAAAAAGTTGGCATGGAGCCACCACGGGGCCCCC
CTGCCAATGGGGCCGAGCCATCCCGGGCAGTGGGCACCGTCAAAGTATACCTGCCCAACAAGCAACGCAC
GGTGGTGACTGTCCGGGATGGCATGAGTGTCTACGACTCTCTAGACAAGGCCCTGAAGGTGCGGGGTCTA
AATCAGGACTGCTGTGTGGTCTACCGACTCATCAAGGGACGAAAGACGGTCACTGCCTGGGACACAGCCA
TTGCTCCCCTGGATGGCGAGGAGCTCATTGTCGAGGTCCTTGAAGATGTCCCGCTGACCATGCACAATTT
TGTACGGAAGACCTTCTTCAGCCTGGCGTTCTGTGACTTCTGCCTTAAGTTTCTGTTCCATGGCTTCCGT
TGCCAAACCTGTGGCTACAAGTTCCACCAGCATTGTTCCTCCAAGGTCCCCACAGTCTGTGTTGACATGA
GTACCAACCGCCAACAGTTCTACCACAGTGTCCAGGATTTGTCCGGAGGCTCCAGACAGCATGAGGCTCC
CTCGAACCGCCCCCTGAATGAGTTGCTAACCCCCCAGGGTCCCAGCCCCCGCACCCAGCACTGTGACCCG
GAGCACTTCCCCTTCCCTGCCCCAGCCAATGCCCCCCTACAGCGCATCCGCTCCACGTTCACTCCCAACG
TCCATATGGTCAGCACCACGGCCCCCATGGACTCCAACCTCATCCAGCTCACTGGCCAGAGTTTCAGCAC
TGATGCTGCCGGTAGTAGAGGAGGTAGTGATGGAACCCCCCGGGGGAGCCCCAGCCCAGCCAGCGTGTCC
TCGGGGAGGAAGTCCCCACATTCCAAGTCACCAGCAGAGCAGCGCGAGCGGAAGTCCTTGGCCGATGACA
AGAAGAAAGTGAAGAACCTGGGGTACCGGGACTCAGGCTATTACTGGGAGGTACCACCCAGTGAGGTGCA
GCTGCTGAAGAGGATCGGGACGGGCTCGTTTGGCACCGTGTTTCGAGGGCGGTGGCATGGCGATGTGGCC
GTGAAGGTGCTCAAGGTGTCCCAGCCCACAGCTGAGCAGGCCCAGGCTTTCAAGAATGAGATGCAGGTGC
TCAGGAAGACGCGACATGTCAACATCTTGCTGTTTATGGGCTTCATGACCCGGCCGGGATTTGCCATCAT
CACACAGTGGTGTGAGGGCTCCAGCCTCTACCATCACCTGCATGTGGCCGACACACGCTTCGACATGGTC
CAGCTCATCGACGTGGCCCGGCAGACTGCCCAGGGCATGGACTACCTCCATGCCAAGAACATCATCCACC
GAGCTCTCAAGTCTAACAACATCTTCCTACATGAGGGGCTCACGGTGAAGATCGGTGACTTTGGCTTGGC
CACAGTGAAGACTCGATGGAGCGGGGCCCAGCCCTTGGAGCAGCCCTCAGGATCTGTGCTGTGGATGGCA
GCTGAGGTGATCCGTATGCAGGACCCGAACCCCTACAGCTTCCAGTCAGACGTCTATGCCTACGGGGTTG
TGCTCTACGAGCTTATGACTGGCTCACTGCCTTACAGCCACATTGGCTGCCGTGACCAGATTATCTTTAT
GGTGGGCCGTGGCTATCTGTCCCCGGACCTCAGCAAAATCTCCAGCAACTGCCCCAAGGCCATGCGGCGC
CTGCTGTCTGACTGCCTCAAGTTCCAGCGGGAGGAGCGGCCCCTCTTCCCCCAGATCCTGGCCACAATTG
AGCTGCTGCAACGGTCACTCCCCAAGATTGAGCGGAGTGCCTCGGAACCCTCCTTGCACCGCACCCAGGC
CGATGAGTTGCCTGCCTGCCTACTCAGCGCAGCCCGCCTTGTGCCTTAGCCCAACTTTCTTGTACAAAGT
TGGCATTATAAGAAAGCATTGCTTATCAATTTGTTGCAACGAACAGGTCACTATCAGTCAAAATAAAATC
ATTATTTGCCATCCAGCTGATATCCCCTATAGTGAGTCGTATTACATGGTCATAGCTGTTTCCTGGCAGC
TCTGGCCCGTGTCTCAAAATCTCTGATGTTACATTGCACAAGATAAAAATATATCATCATGCCTCCTCTA
GACCAGCCAGGACAGAAATGCCTCGACTTCGCTGCTACCCAAGGTTGCCGGGTGACGCACACCGTGGAAA
CGGATGAAGGCACGAACCCAGTGGACATAAGCCTGTTCGGTTCGTAAGCTGTAATGCAAGTAGCGTATGC
GCTCACGCAACTGGTCCAGAACCTTGACCGAACGCAGCGGTGGTAACGGCGCAGTGGCGGTTTTCATGGC
TTGTTATGACTGTTTTTTTGGGGTACAGTCTATGCCTCGGGCATCCAAGCAGCAAGCGCGTTACGCCGTG
GGTCGATGTTTGATGTTATGGAGCAGCAACGATGTTACGCAGCAGGGCAGTCGCCCTAAAACAAAGTTAA
ACATTATGAGGGAAGCGGTGATCGCCGAAGTATCGACTCAACTATCAGAGGTAGTTGGCGTCATCGAGCG
CCATCTCGAACCGACGTTGCTGGCCGTACATTTGTACGGCTCCGCAGTGGATGGCGGCCTGAAGCCACAC
AGTGATATTGATTTGCTGGTTACGGTGACCGTAAGGCTTGATGAAACAACGCGGCGAGCTTTGATCAACG
ACCTTTTGGAAACTTCGGCTTCCCCTGGAGAGAGCGAGATTCTCCGCGCTGTAGAAGTCACCATTGTTGT
GCACGACGACATCATTCCGTGGCGTTATCCAGCTAAGCGCGAACTGCAATTTGGAGAATGGCAGCGCAAT
GACATTCTTGCAGGTATCTTCGAGCCAGCCACGATCGACATTGATCTGGCTATCTTGCTGACAAAAGCAA
GAGAACATAGCGTTGCCTTGGTAGGTCCAGCGGCGGAGGAACTCTTTGATCCGGTTCCTGAACAGGATCT
ATTTGAGGCGCTAAATGAAACCTTAACGCTATGGAACTCGCCGCCCGACTGGGCTGGCGATGAGCGAAAT
GTAGTGCTTACGTTGTCCCGCATTTGGTACAGCGCAGTAACCGGCAAAATCGCGCCGAAGGATGTCGCTG
CCGACTGGGCAATGGAGCGCCTGCCGGCCCAGTATCAGCCCGTCATACTTGAAGCTAGACAGGCTTATCT
TGGACAAGAAGAAGATCGCTTGGCCTCGCGCGCAGATCAGTTGGAAGAATTTGTCCACTACGTGAAAGGC
GAGATCACCAAGGTAGTCGGCAAATAACCCTCGAGCCACCCATGACCAAAATCCCTTAACGTGAGTTACG
CGTCGTTCCACTGAGCGTCAGACCCCGTAGAAAAGATCAAAGGATCTTCTTGAGATCCTTTTTTTCTGCG
CGTAATCTGCTGCTTGCAAACAAAAAAACCACCGCTACCAGCGGTGGTTTGTTTGCCGGATCAAGAGCTA
CCAACTCTTTTTCCGAAGGTAACTGGCTTCAGCAGAGCGCAGATACCAAATACTGTTCTTCTAGTGTAGC
CGTAGTTAGGCCACCACTTCAAGAACTCTGTAGCACCGCCTACATACCTCGCTCTGCTAATCCTGTTACC
AGTGGCTGCTGCCAGTGGCGATAAGTCGTGTCTTACCGGGTTGGACTCAAGACGATAGTTACCGGATAAG
GCGCAGCGGTCGGGCTGAACGGGGGGTTCGTGCACACAGCCCAGCTTGGAGCGAACGACCTACACCGAAC
TGAGATACCTACAGCGTGAGCTATGAGAAAGCGCCACGCTTCCCGAAGGGAGAAAGGCGGACAGGTATCC
GGTAAGCGGCAGGGTCGGAACAGGAGAGCGCACGAGGGAGCTTCCAGGGGGAAACGCCTGGTATCTTTAT
AGTCCTGTCGGGTTTCGCCACCTCTGACTTGAGCGTCGATTTTTGTGATGCTCGTCAGGGGGGCGGAGCC
TATGGAAAAACGCCAGCAACGCGGCCTTTTTACGGTTCCTGGCCTTTTGCTGGCCTTTTGCTCACATGTT
CTTTCCTGCGTTATCCCCTGATTCTGTGGATAACCGTATTACCGCCTTTGAGTGAGCTGATACCGCTCGC
CGCAGCCGAACGACCGAGCGCAGCGAGTCAGTGAGCGAGGAAGCGGAAGAGCGCCCAATACGCAAACCGC
CTCTCCCCGCGCGTTGGCCGATTCATTAATGCAGCTGGCACGACAGGTTTCCCGACTGGAAAGCGGGCAG
TGAGCGCAACGCAATTAATACGCGTACCGCTAGCCAGGAAGAGTTTGTAGAAACGCAAAAAGGCCATCCG
TCAGGATGGCCTTCTGCTTAGTTTGATGCCTGGCAGTTTATGGCGGGCGTCCTGCCCGCCACCCTCCGGG
CCGTTGCTTCACAACGTTCAAATCCGCTCCCGGCGGATTTGTCCTACTCAGGAGAGCGTTCACCGACAAA
CAACAGATAAAACGAAAGGCCCAGTCTTCCGACTGAGCCTTTCGTTTTATTTGATGCCT
Features (pLannotate 1.2.2; 12 found; start..end, strand, type, name):
     38..74      -  CDS            lacZα (fragment): LacZα fragment of β-galactosidase; lacZ fragment
     91..186     +  protein_bind   attL3: mutant version of attL; recombination site for the Gateway® LR reaction LR Clonase™
    189..2006    +  CDS            ARAF: ARAF_HUMAN - Also known as ARAF1, PKS, PKS2. Experimental evidence at protein level: Swiss-Prot protein existence level 1. [Isoform 2]: Serves as a positive regulator of myogenic differentiation by inducing cell cycle arrest, the expression of myogenin and other muscle-specific proteins, and myotube formation. From Homo sapiens (Human).
   2010..2108    -  protein_bind   attL2: mutant version of attL; recombination site for the Gateway® LR reaction LR Clonase™
   2126..2144    -  promoter       T7 promoter: promoter for bacteriophage T7 RNA polymerase
   2334..2357    +  promoter       Pc promoter (fragment): intI1 (promoter lies within the coding sequence); class 1 integron promoter
   2533..2589    +  CDS            GmR (fragment): gentamycin acetyltransferase; aacC1; confers resistance to gentamycin
   2596..3387    +  CDS            SmR: aminoglycoside adenylyltransferase (Murphy, 1985); aadA; confers resistance to spectinomycin and streptomycin
   3480..4068    +  rep_origin     ori: high-copy-number ColE1/pMB1/pBR322/pUC origin of replication
   4251..4343    +  CDS            lacI (fragment): lac repressor; lacI; The lac repressor binds to the lac operator to inhibit transcription in E. coli. This inhibition can be relieved by adding lactose or isopropyl-β-D-thiogalactopyranoside (IPTG).
   4398..4425    -  terminator     rrnB T2 terminator: transcription terminator T2 from the E. coli rrnB gene
   4557..4600    +  terminator     rrnB T1 terminator: Escherichia coli rrnB; transcription terminator T1 from the E. coli rrnB gene
