[The description below was written by a language model from this plasmid's Addgene catalogue record and pLannotate feature annotations shown in this document.]
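Description:
pDONR223_ARAF_p.S214F_p.D429A is a Gateway entry clone built on the Invitrogen pDONR223 backbone. It carries the human ARAF open reading frame (reference transcript NM_001654) with two amino-acid substitutions, S214F and D429A. The 4.6 kb plasmid is maintained in E. coli at high copy from a ColE1/pUC-type origin. Selection is with spectinomycin, conferred by the aadA aminoglycoside adenylyltransferase gene (SmR). This gene lies downstream of a fragment of a class 1 integron Pc promoter and a short remnant of a gentamicin resistance gene. Other annotated features are small lacZα and lacI fragments, rrnB T1 and T2 transcription terminators, and a T7 promoter lying outside the attL2 site and oriented toward the insert on the opposite strand.

The ARAF coding sequence is flanked by two attL recombination sites. The automated annotation labels them attL3 and attL2, so the upstream site's name may reflect the annotation tool rather than the design. These sites allow the ORF to be moved by an LR Clonase reaction into any compatible Gateway destination vector. The entry clone has no promoter driving the insert, so it is a shuttle and archival form rather than an expression construct. Promoters, tags and host-specific elements are supplied by the destination vector. The depositor describes the clone as "closed", meaning a stop codon immediately follows the ORF, so C-terminal fusions from a destination vector would not be translated.

The plasmid belongs to the Target Accelerator Plasmid Collection and is associated with a study on high-throughput phenotyping of somatic mutations in lung cancer. This suggests use as a source of this ARAF variant for functional comparison with wild-type and other alleles. The record does not state the functional consequence of either substitution.
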