Addgene plasmid #82913: pDONR223_ARAF_p.S214F_p.D429A
Purpose: Gateway Donor vector containing ARAF, part of the Target Accelerator Plasmid Collection.
Depositing lab: Jesse Boehm & Matthew Meyerson & David Root. Depositing organization: Broad Institute. Publication: High-throughput Phenotyping of Lung Cancer Somatic Mutations. Berger AH, Brooks AN, Wu X, Shrestha Y, Chouinard C, Piccioni F, Bagul M, Kamburov A, Imielinski M, Hogstrom L, Zhu C, Yang X, Pantel S, Sakai R, Watson J, Kaplan N, Campbell JD, Singh S, Root DE, Narayan R, Natoli T, Lahr DL, Tirosh I, Tamayo P, Getz G, Wong B, Doench J, Subramanian A, Golub TR, Meyerson M, Boehm JS. Cancer Cell. 2016 Aug 8;30(2):214-28. doi: 10.1016/j.ccell.2016.06.022. Epub 2016 Jul 28. PubMed 27478040.
Backbone
  Vector backbone: pDONR223
  Backbone manufacturer: Invitrogen
  Vector type: Gateway Entry vector
Growth in bacteria
  Bacterial resistance: Spectinomycin, 50 μg/mL
  Growth temperature: 37°C
  Growth strain: DH5alpha
  Copy number: High Copy
Gene/Insert
  Gene/Insert name: ARAF
  Species: H. sapiens (human)
  Mutation: S214F, D429A
  GenBank ID: NM_001654
  Entrez Gene: ARAF (a.k.a. A-RAF, ARAF1, PKS2, RAFA1)
  Promoter: None
  Cloning method: Gateway Cloning
  Sequencing primers: 5′ M13pUC-fwd; 3′ M13-Rev
Terms and licenses: Academic/Nonprofit Terms; Industry Terms: Not Available to Industry
Depositor comments: CLOSED (stop codon immediately follows insert)
How to cite: pDONR223_ARAF_p.S214F_p.D429A was a gift from Jesse Boehm & Matthew Meyerson & David Root (Addgene plasmid # 82913 ; http://n2t.net/addgene:82913 ; RRID:Addgene_82913)
