>Addgene plasmid #82913 | pDONR223_ARAF_p.S214F_p.D429A | depositor partial sequence | sequence record 157639 | Insert sequence
ATGGAGCCACCACGGGGCCCCCCTGCCAATGGGGCCGAGCCATCCCGGGCAGTGGGCACCGTCAAAGTAT
ACCTGCCCAACAAGCAACGCACGGTGGTGACTGTCCGGGATGGCATGAGTGTCTACGACTCTCTAGACAA
GGCCCTGAAGGTGCGGGGTCTAAATCAGGACTGCTGTGTGGTCTACCGACTCATCAAGGGACGAAAGACG
GTCACTGCCTGGGACACAGCCATTGCTCCCCTGGATGGCGAGGAGCTCATTGTCGAGGTCCTTGAAGATG
TCCCGCTGACCATGCACAATTTTGTACGGAAGACCTTCTTCAGCCTGGCGTTCTGTGACTTCTGCCTTAA
GTTTCTGTTCCATGGCTTCCGTTGCCAAACCTGTGGCTACAAGTTCCACCAGCATTGTTCCTCCAAGGTC
CCCACAGTCTGTGTTGACATGAGTACCAACCGCCAACAGTTCTACCACAGTGTCCAGGATTTGTCCGGAG
GCTCCAGACAGCATGAGGCTCCCTCGAACCGCCCCCTGAATGAGTTGCTAACCCCCCAGGGTCCCAGCCC
CCGCACCCAGCACTGTGACCCGGAGCACTTCCCCTTCCCTGCCCCAGCCAATGCCCCCCTACAGCGCATC
CGCTCCACGTTCACTCCCAACGTCCATATGGTCAGCACCACGGCCCCCATGGACTCCAACCTCATCCAGC
TCACTGGCCAGAGTTTCAGCACTGATGCTGCCGGTAGTAGAGGAGGTAGTGATGGAACCCCCCGGGGGAG
CCCCAGCCCAGCCAGCGTGTCCTCGGGGAGGAAGTCCCCACATTCCAAGTCACCAGCAGAGCAGCGCGAG
CGGAAGTCCTTGGCCGATGACAAGAAGAAAGTGAAGAACCTGGGGTACCGGGACTCAGGCTATTACTGGG
AGGTACCACCCAGTGAGGTGCAGCTGCTGAAGAGGATCGGGACGGGCTCGTTTGGCACCGTGTTTCGAGG
GCGGTGGCATGGCGATGTGGCCGTGAAGGTGCTCAAGGTGTCCCAGCCCACAGCTGAGCAGGCCCAGGCT
TTCAAGAATGAGATGCAGGTGCTCAGGAAGACGCGACATGTCAACATCTTGCTGTTTATGGGCTTCATGA
CCCGGCCGGGATTTGCCATCATCACACAGTGGTGTGAGGGCTCCAGCCTCTACCATCACCTGCATGTGGC
CGACACACGCTTCGACATGGTCCAGCTCATCGACGTGGCCCGGCAGACTGCCCAGGGCATGGACTACCTC
CATGCCAAGAACATCATCCACCGAGCTCTCAAGTCTAACAACATCTTCCTACATGAGGGGCTCACGGTGA
AGATCGGTGACTTTGGCTTGGCCACAGTGAAGACTCGATGGAGCGGGGCCCAGCCCTTGGAGCAGCCCTC
AGGATCTGTGCTGTGGATGGCAGCTGAGGTGATCCGTATGCAGGACCCGAACCCCTACAGCTTCCAGTCA
GACGTCTATGCCTACGGGGTTGTGCTCTACGAGCTTATGACTGGCTCACTGCCTTACAGCCACATTGGCT
GCCGTGACCAGATTATCTTTATGGTGGGCCGTGGCTATCTGTCCCCGGACCTCAGCAAAATCTCCAGCAA
CTGCCCCAAGGCCATGCGGCGCCTGCTGTCTGACTGCCTCAAGTTCCAGCGGGAGGAGCGGCCCCTCTTC
CCCCAGATCCTGGCCACAATTGAGCTGCTGCAACGGTCACTCCCCAAGATTGAGCGGAGTGCCTCGGAAC
CCTCCTTGCACCGCACCCAGGCCGATGAGTTGCCTGCCTGCCTACTCAGCGCAGCCCGCCTTGTGCCTTA
G
